>Addgene plasmid #108859 | pYPQ239 | addgene full sequence | sequence record 210080 | Addgene NGS Result
TGGACCAGCCAGGACAGAAATGCCTCGACTTCGCTGCTACCCAAGGTTGCCGGGTGACGCACACCGTGGA
AACGGATGAAGGCACGAACCCAGTGGACATAAGCCTGTTCGGTTCGTAAGCTGTAATGCAAGTAGCGTAT
GCGCTCACGCAACTGGTCCAGAACCTTGACCGAACGCAGCGGTGGTAACGGCGCAGTGGCGGTTTTCATG
GCTTGTTATGACTGTTTTTTTGGGGTACAGTCTATGCCTCGGGCATCCAAGCAGCAAGCGCGTTACGCCG
TGGGTCGATGTTTGATGTTATGGAGCAGCAACGATGTTACGCAGCAGGGCAGTCGCCCTAAAACAAAGTT
AAACATTATGAGGGAAGCGGTGATCGCCGAAGTATCGACTCAACTATCAGAGGTAGTTGGCGTCATCGAG
CGCCATCTCGAACCGACGTTGCTGGCCGTACATTTGTACGGCTCCGCAGTGGATGGCGGCCTGAAGCCAC
ACAGTGATATTGATTTGCTGGTTACGGTGACCGTAAGGCTTGATGAAACAACGCGGCGAGCTTTGATCAA
CGACCTTTTGGAAACTTCGGCTTCCCCTGGAGAGAGCGAGATTCTCCGCGCTGTAGAAGTCACCATTGTT
GTGCACGACGACATCATTCCGTGGCGTTATCCAGCTAAGCGCGAACTGCAATTTGGAGAATGGCAGCGCA
ATGACATTCTTGCAGGTATCTTCGAGCCAGCCACGATCGACATTGATCTGGCTATCTTGCTGACAAAAGC
AAGAGAACATAGCGTTGCCTTGGTAGGTCCAGCGGCGGAGGAACTCTTTGATCCGGTTCCTGAACAGGAT
CTATTTGAGGCGCTAAATGAAACCTTAACGCTATGGAACTCGCCGCCCGACTGGGCTGGCGATGAGCGAA
ATGTAGTGCTTACGTTGTCCCGCATTTGGTACAGCGCAGTAACCGGCAAAATCGCGCCGAAGGATGTCGC
TGCCGACTGGGCAATGGAGCGCCTGCCGGCCCAGTATCAGCCCGTCATACTTGAAGCTAGACAGGCTTAT
CTTGGACAAGAAGAAGATCGCTTGGCCTCGCGCGCAGATCAGTTGGAAGAATTTGTCCACTACGTGAAAG
GCGAGATCACCAAGGTAGTCGGCAAATAACCCTCGAGCCACCCATGACCAAAATCCCTTAACGTGAGTTA
CGCGTCGTTCCACTGAGCGTCAGACCCCGTAGAAAAGATCAAAGGATCTTCTTGAGATCCTTTTTTTCTG
CGCGTAATCTGCTGCTTGCAAACAAAAAAACCACCGCTACCAGCGGTGGTTTGTTTGCCGGATCAAGAGC
TACCAACTCTTTTTCCGAAGGTAACTGGCTTCAGCAGAGCGCAGATACCAAATACTGTTCTTCTAGTGTA
GCCGTAGTTAGGCCACCACTTCAAGAACTCTGTAGCACCGCCTACATACCTCGCTCTGCTAATCCTGTTA
CCAGTGGCTGCTGCCAGTGGCGATAAGTCGTGTCTTACCGGGTTGGACTCAAGACGATAGTTACCGGATA
AGGCGCAGCGGTCGGGCTGAACGGGGGGTTCGTGCACACAGCCCAGCTTGGAGCGAACGACCTACACCGA
ACTGAGATACCTACAGCGTGAGCTATGAGAAAGCGCCACGCTTCCCGAAGGGAGAAAGGCGGACAGGTAT
CCGGTAAGCGGCAGGGTCGGAACAGGAGAGCGCACGAGGGAGCTTCCAGGGGGAAACGCCTGGTATCTTT
ATAGTCCTGTCGGGTTTCGCCACCTCTGACTTGAGCGTCGATTTTTGTGATGCTCGTCAGGGGGGCGGAG
CCTATGGAAAAACGCCAGCAACGCGGCCTTTTTACGGTTCCTGGCCTTTTGCTGGCCTTTTGCTCACATG
TTCTTTCCTGCGTTATCCCCTGATTCTGTGGATAACCGTATTACCGCCTTTGAGTGAGCTGATACCGCTC
GCCGCAGCCGAACGACCGAGCGCAGCGAGTCAGTGAGCGAGGAAGCGGAAGAGCGCCCAATACGCAAACC
GCCTCTCCCCGCGCGTTGGCCGATTCATTAATGCAGCTGGCACGACAGGTTTCCCGACTGGAAAGCGGGC
AGTGAGCGCAACGCAATTAATACGCGTACCGCGAGCCAGGAAGAGTTTGTAGAAACGCAAAAAGGCCATC
CGTCAGGATGGCCTTCTGCTTAGTTTGATGCCTGGCAGTTTATGGCGGGCGTCCTGCCCGCCACCCTCCG
GGCCGTTGCTTCACAACGTTCAAATCCGCTCCCGGCGGATTTGTCCTACTCAGGAGAGCGTTCACCGACA
AACAACAGATAAAACGAAAGGCCCAGTCTTCCGACTGAGCCTTTCGTTTTATTTGATGCCTGGCAGTTCC
CTACTCTCGCGTTAACGCTTGCATGGATGTTTTCCCAGTCACGACGTTGTAAAACGACGGCCAGTCTTAA
GCTCGGGCCCCAAATAATGATTTTATTTTGACTGATAGTGACCTGTTCGTTGCAACAAATTGATGAGCAA
TGCTTTTTTATAATGCCAACTTTGTACAAAAAAGCAGGCTCCGAATTCGCCCTTCACCATGGCTCCTAAG
AAGAAGCGGAAGGTTGGTATTCACGGGGTGCCTGCGGCTTCGATCTATCAAGAATTCGTTAATAAGTATT
CGCTTTCTAAAACACTGAGATTCGAACTCATACCTCAAGGAAAGACACTCGAGAACATAAAGGCTAGGGG
CCTCATATTGGATGATGAAAAGAGAGCCAAGGACTATAAAAAAGCCAAACAGATAATCGACAAGTACCAC
CAATTCTTCATAGAAGAAATCCTTTCCAGCGTCTGCATTAGCGAGGATTTGTTGCAAAATTACAGCGATG
TCTACTTCAAGCTTAAGAAGAGCGATGACGACAATCTCCAGAAAGACTTCAAATCAGCGAAGGACACAAT
TAAGAAGCAGATCAGCGAGTATATCAAAGATAGTGAAAAATTCAAGAACCTTTTCAATCAGAACCTGATA
GACGCAAAAAAAGGACAAGAAAGCGACCTCATTCTTTGGTTGAAGCAGTCTAAGGACAACGGGATTGAGC
TTTTTAAGGCGAATAGCGATATAACCGACATCGACGAGGCGCTTGAGATCATAAAGTCGTTTAAGGGATG
GACAACATACTTCAAAGGCTTCCATGAGAATCGCAAAAACGTCTACTCCAGCAACGACATTCCAACGTCG
ATTATATACAGAATTGTTGATGATAACCTCCCTAAATTCCTCGAAAATAAGGCAAAATATGAAAGCCTTA
AAGATAAAGCGCCTGAAGCAATCAATTATGAACAAATCAAAAAGGATCTTGCTGAAGAATTGACGTTTGA
TATAGACTACAAGACGTCAGAAGTTAACCAGAGGGTGTTTTCACTCGACGAGGTGTTTGAGATTGCTAAT
TTCAACAACTACCTCAATCAGAGTGGGATCACGAAGTTCAACACTATTATAGGTGGTAAGTTCGTGAATG
GTGAGAACACTAAAAGAAAAGGGATTAACGAATATATAAACCTTTATAGTCAACAGATCAACGACAAGAC
TTTGAAGAAATATAAGATGAGCGTCCTCTTCAAGCAGATACTCAGTGACACGGAATCCAAGAGCTTTGTG
ATCGACAAGCTCGAAGATGACTCGGATGTGGTCACTACCATGCAATCCTTCTACGAGCAAATTGCCGCTT
TCAAAACTGTGGAGGAGAAGAGTATAAAGGAGACACTGTCTCTGCTTTTTGACGATCTTAAGGCCCAGAA
ATTGGATCTTTCCAAAATATATTTCAAGAATGATAAGTCACTTACGGACCTTTCCCAACAAGTTTTTGAC
GATTATTCAGTTATTGGTACGGCGGTTCTTGAGTACATTACGCAGCAGATAGCCCCCAAGAATCTGGACA
ACCCCTCTAAGAAAGAACAGGAGTTGATAGCGAAGAAGACAGAGAAGGCGAAATACCTCTCGCTGGAGAC
CATAAAATTGGCACTGGAAGAATTTAACAAGCATCGCGACATAGATAAACAGTGCCGCTTCGAGGAAATT
TTGGCAAATTTTGCAGCCATTCCAATGATTTTCGACGAGATAGCGCAAAACAAGGATAATTTGGCACAAA
TTTCAATAAAATATCAAAACCAGGGCAAGAAGGACCTCTTGCAGGCTTCGGCAGAGGATGATGTTAAGGC
TATTAAAGACTTGTTGGACCAAACGAACAATCTGTTGCACAAGTTGAAAATTTTCCACATTAGTCAAAGC
GAGGATAAAGCAAACATATTGGACAAAGACGAGCACTTTTATCTGGTGTTTGAGGAGTGCTACTTCGAGC
TTGCTAATATTGTCCCACTTTATAATAAAATAAGAAACTACATTACGCAAAAGCCATATTCAGATGAAAA
GTTTAAGCTCAATTTCGAAAATAGTACTCTTGCCAACGGCTGGGACAAGAATAAGGAGCCAGATAATACC
GCCATACTTTTTATCAAAGATGATAAATATTATCTTGGGGTGATGAATAAGAAGAATAATAAGATCTTCG
ATGATAAAGCGATAAAGGAAAATAAGGGTGAAGGCTATAAAAAAATTGTTTACAAACTGTTGCCGGGAGC
AAATAAAATGCTCCCCAAGGTTTTTTTTTCGGCAAAGAGCATTAAATTTTACAATCCTTCAGAAGACATT
CTGCGCATAAGAAATCATTCGACACACACTAAAAATGGTTCGCCACAAAAGGGCTACGAGAAATTTGAAT
TCAACATTGAGGACTGTCGGAAGTTCATTGATTTCTACAAGCAGTCCATCTCCAAGCACCCGGAGTGGAA
AGATTTTGGGTTTCGGTTTTCCGACACGCAGAGATACAACAGCATTGATGAATTTTATAGAGAGGTCGAG
AATCAAGGTTATAAGCTTACCTTTGAAAACATTTCTGAATCATACATTGATTCAGTGGTCAATCAGGGCA
AACTCTATCTTTTTCAAATATACAACAAGGACTTTAGTGCTTATAGTAAAGGGCGGCCCAATTTGCATAC
TCTCTATTGGAAAGCGCTGTTTGATGAGCGGAACCTTCAAGACGTCGTGTATAAGCTCAACGGGGAAGCC
GAGCTCTTTTACCGCAAGCAGTCCATACCGAAAAAAATAACACACCCTGCCAAAGAAGCCATCGCCAACA
AGAATAAAGACAATCCTAAAAAAGAGTCCGTCTTCGAATATGATCTTATTAAGGACAAGAGGTTTACAGA
AGATAAATTTTTCTTCCATTGTCCCATAACTATCAATTTCAAAAGCTCTGGCGCGAACAAATTTAACGAC
GAAATCAATCTCTTGTTGAAAGAAAAAGCCAACGATGTGCACATTCTGTCGATCGACAGGGGAGAGCGCC
ACTTGGCATACTACACCCTTGTTGATGGGAAAGGAAATATTATTAAACAGGACACATTTAATATCATCGG
CAACGATCGCATGAAGACCAACTATCATGACAAACTGGCAGCAATTGAAAAGGACCGCGACTCAGCGAGA
AAAGACTGGAAGAAGATCAATAATATCAAAGAAATGAAAGAGGGTTATTTGTCTCAAGTGGTCCATGAGA
TCGCGAAGTTGGTCATTGAATATAATGCCATAGTGGTCTTCGAAGATCTGAATTTTGGATTTAAGCGCGG
CAGGTTCAAAGTCGAAAAACAGGTCTACCAAAAGTTGGAAAAGATGCTCATCGAAAAGCTGAATTACCTT
GTCTTCAAAGATAACGAATTCGATAAAACCGGGGGGGTCTTGAGGGCCTACCAACTGACTGCACCCTTTG
AGACTTTTAAAAAGATGGGTAAACAGACAGGAATAATTTACTATGTTCCTGCCGGTTTCACTAGCAAGAT
TTGCCCCGTTACCGGATTCGTGAATCAACTCTATCCCAAATACGAATCCGTGAGCAAGAGTCAGGAATTC
TTCTCCAAATTTGATAAAATATGCTATAATCTCGACAAAGGTTATTTCGAGTTCTCGTTCGACTATAAGA
ACTTCGGGGATAAGGCTGCCAAGGGAAAGTGGACTATAGCAAGCTTTGGTAGTCGCCTTATAAATTTTAG
GAACAGCGACAAGAATCACAACTGGGACACTCGGGAAGTCTACCCAACAAAAGAACTGGAGAAACTCTTG
AAGGATTATAGTATCGAGTATGGGCATGGGGAGTGTATCAAGGCAGCGATTTGTGGAGAGTCCGACAAAA
AGTTTTTTGCTAAACTCACCTCGGTGCTCAACACTATCCTCCAGATGAGAAATTCAAAAACAGGGACAGA
GCTCGATTACCTCATTAGCCCCGTTGCCGACGTCAATGGAAACTTTTTCGACTCAAGACAGGCTCCAAAA
AACATGCCGCAAGATGCGGACGCGAATGGGGCCTATCACATAGGCCTGAAAGGGCTTATGCTCCTTGGGA
GAATTAAAAATAACCAAGAAGGCAAAAAACTCAACCTCGTCATTAAGAACGAAGAATACTTCGAATTTGT
TCAGAACAGGAATAACAAGCGTCCTGCTGCCACCAAAAAGGCCGGACAGGCTAAGAAAAAGAAGTGAGAC
GACTAGTGGCGGCCGCCGACGTCCGATCGTTCAAACATTTGGCAATAAAGTTTCTTAAGATTGAATCCTG
TTGCCGGTCTTGCGATGATTATCATATAATTTCTGTTGAATTACGTTAAGCATGTAATAATTAACATGTA
ATGCATGACGTTATTTATGAGATGGGTTTTTATGATTAGAGTCCCGCAATTATACATTTAATACGCGATA
GAAAACAAAATATAGCGCGCAAACTAGGATAAATTATCGCGCGCGGTGTCATCTATGTTACTAGATCGGG
AATTGATCCCCCCTCGACAGCTTCCGGAAAGGGCGAATTCGCAACTTTGTATACAAAAGTTGAACGAGAA
ACGTAAAATGATATAAATATCAATATATTAAATTAGATTTTGCATAAAAAACAGACTACATAATACTGTA
AAACACAACATATCCAGTCACTATGCCATCCAGCTGATATCCCCTATAGTGAGTCGTATTACATGGTCAT
AGCTGTTTCCTGGCAGCTCTGGCCCGTGTCTCAAAATCTCTGATGTTACATTGCACAAGATAAAAATATA
TCATCATGCCTCCTC
Features (pLannotate 1.2.2; 13 found; start..end, strand, type, name):
     96..119     +  promoter       Pc promoter (fragment): intI1 (promoter lies within the coding sequence); class 1 integron promoter
    295..351     +  CDS            GmR (fragment): gentamycin acetyltransferase; aacC1; confers resistance to gentamycin
    358..1149    +  CDS            SmR: aminoglycoside adenylyltransferase (Murphy, 1985); aadA; confers resistance to spectinomycin and streptomycin
   1242..1830    +  rep_origin     ori: high-copy-number ColE1/pMB1/pBR322/pUC origin of replication
   2013..2105    +  CDS            lacI (fragment): lac repressor; lacI; The lac repressor binds to the lac operator to inhibit transcription in E. coli. This inhibition can be relieved by adding lactose or isopropyl-β-D-thiogalactopyranoside (IPTG).
   2160..2187    -  terminator     rrnB T2 terminator: transcription terminator T2 from the E. coli rrnB gene
   2319..2362    +  terminator     rrnB T1 terminator: Escherichia coli rrnB; transcription terminator T1 from the E. coli rrnB gene
   2409..2445    -  CDS            lacZα (fragment): LacZα fragment of β-galactosidase; lacZ fragment
   2461..2560    +  protein_bind   attL1: mutant version of attL; recombination site for the Gateway® LR reaction LR Clonase™
   2630..6526    +  CDS            cas12a: CS12A_FRATN - Also known as cpf1 From Francisella tularensis subsp. novicida (strain U112).
   6605..6857    +  terminator     NOS terminator: nopaline synthase terminator and poly(A) signal
   6902..7025    +  protein_bind   attR5: mutant version of attR; recombination site for the Gateway® LR reaction LR Clonase™
   7043..7061    -  promoter       T7 promoter: promoter for bacteriophage T7 RNA polymerase
