[The description below was written by a language model from this plasmid's Addgene catalogue record and pLannotate feature annotations shown in this document.]
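Description:
pYPQ239 is a Gateway entry clone carrying a rice codon-optimized Cpf1 (Cas12a) nuclease from Francisella tularensis subsp. novicida (FnCpf1), built on the pYPQ167 backbone for plant genome-editing work. The sequenced plasmid is about 7.2 kb. It replicates in E. coli from a high-copy ColE1/pUC-type origin and is selected with spectinomycin through the aadA aminoglycoside adenylyltransferase gene. Short annotated fragments of a class 1 integron Pc promoter and a gentamicin acetyltransferase gene sit just upstream of aadA and are probably remnants of the resistance cassette's origin. Small lacI and lacZα fragments, rrnB T1 and T2 terminators and a T7 promoter are also backbone remnants. The rrnB terminators lie upstream of the Gateway cassette, where such elements typically insulate the insert from read-through transcription.

The payload is the roughly 3.9 kb cas12a open reading frame, recorded as carrying nuclear localization signals at both its N and C termini to direct the bacterial nuclease into the plant nucleus. It is followed by the nopaline synthase (NOS) terminator and polyadenylation signal. This unit is flanked by attL1 and attR5 sites, an arrangement suited to multisite LR recombination, in which the nuclease module is joined with a second entry clone and transferred into a destination vector. No plant promoter is annotated between the recombination sites, so expression presumably depends on a promoter supplied by the destination vector, although the record does not say this. The record also does not describe the partner entry clone. The plasmid therefore serves as the nuclease module for assembling FnCpf1-based plant expression constructs, and the associated study examined FnCpf1 and LbCpf1 editing at redefined and altered PAM sites.
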