Addgene plasmid #108859: pYPQ239
Purpose: FnCpf1 Gateway entry plasmid
Depositing lab: Yiping Qi. Depositing organization: University of Maryland, College Park. Publication: Plant Genome Editing Using FnCpf1 and LbCpf1 Nucleases at Redefined and Altered PAM Sites. Zhong Z, Zhang Y, You Q, Tang X, Ren Q, Liu S, Yang L, Wang Y, Liu X, Liu B, Zhang T, Zheng X, Le Y, Zhang Y, Qi Y. Mol Plant. 2018 Jul 2;11(7):999-1002. doi: 10.1016/j.molp.2018.03.008. Epub 2018 Mar 20. PubMed 29567452.
Backbone
  Vector backbone: pYPQ167
  Vector type: Plant Expression, CRISPR ; Gateway compatible Cpf1 entry clone
Growth in bacteria
  Bacterial resistance: Spectinomycin, 50 μg/mL
  Growth temperature: 37°C
  Growth strain: DH5alpha
  Copy number: High Copy
Gene/Insert
  Gene/Insert name: FnCpf1
  Species: Francisella tularensis subsp. novicida
  Mutation: Cpf1 is rice codon optimized
  Tag / fusion protein: NLS (N terminal on insert); NLS (C terminal on insert)
  Cloning method: Ligation Independent Cloning
Terms and licenses: Academic/Nonprofit Terms; Industry Terms: Not Available to Industry
Depositor comments: Cpf1 is rice codon optimized
How to cite: pYPQ239 was a gift from Yiping Qi (Addgene plasmid # 108859 ; http://n2t.net/addgene:108859 ; RRID:Addgene_108859)
